>Addgene plasmid #221756 | pMRXIP-Btk1(PHD)-GFP | addgene full sequence | sequence record 443430 | Addgene NGS Result
TCCGCGTTACATAACTTACGGTAAATGGCCCGCCTGGCTGACCGCCCAACGACCCCCGCCCATTGACGTC
AATAATGACGTATGTTCCCATAGTAACGCCAATAGGGACTTTCCATTGACGTCAATGGGTGGAGTATTTA
CGGTAAACTGCCCACTTGGCAGTACATCAAGTGTATCATATGCCAAGTACGCCCCCTATTGACGTCAATG
ACGGTAAATGGCCCGCCTGGCATTATGCCCAGTACATGACCTTATGGGACTTTCCTACTTGGCAGTACAT
CTACGTATTAGTCATCGCTATTACCATGCTAGAGAACCATCAGATGTTTCCAGGGTGCCCCAAGGACCTG
AAATGACCCTGTGCCTTATTTGAACTAACCAATCAGTTCGCTTCTCGCTTCTGTTCGCGCGCTTCTGCTC
CCCGAGCTCAATAAAAGAGCCCACAACCCCTCACTCGGCGCGCCAGTCCTCCGATTGACTGAGTCGCCCG
GGTACCCGTGTATCCAATAAACCCTCTTGCAGTTGCATCCGACTTGTGGTCTCGCTGTTCCTTGGGAGGG
TCTCCTCTGAGTGATTGACTACCCGTCAGCGGGGGTCTTTCATTTGGGGGCTCGTCCGGGATCGGGAGAC
CCCTGCCCAGGGACCACCGACCCACCACCGGGAGGTAAGCTGGCCAGCAACTTATCTGTGTCTGTCCGAT
TGTCTAGTGTCTATGACTGATTTTATGCGCCTGCGTCGGTACTAGTTAGCTAACTAGCTCTGTATCTGGC
GGACCCGTGGTGGAACTGACGAGTTCGGAACACCCGGCCGCAACCCTGGGAGACGTCCCAGGGACTTCGG
GGGCCGTTTTTGTGGCCCGACCTGAGTCCAAAAATCCCGATCGTTTTGGACTCTTTGGTGCACCCCCCTT
AGAGGAGGGATATGTGGTTCTGGTAGGAGACGAGAACCTAAAACAGTTCCCGCCTCCGTCTGAATTTTTG
CTTTCGGTTTGGGACCGAAGCCGCGCCGCGCGTCTTGTCTGCTGCAGCATCGTTCTGTGTTGTCTCTGTC
TGACTGTGTTTCTGTATTTGTCTGAAAATATGGGCCCGGGCCAGACTGTTACCACTCCCTTAAGTTTGAC
CTTAGGTCACTGGAAAGATGTCGAGCGGATCGCTCACAACCAGTCGGTAGATGTCAAGAAGAGACGTTGG
GTTACCTTCTGCTCTGCAGAATGGCCAACCTTTAACGTCGGATGGCCGCGAGACGGCACCTTTAACCGAG
ACCTCATCACCCAGGTTAAGATCAAGGTCTTTTCACCTGGCCCGCATGGACACCCAGACCAGGTCCCCTA
CATCGTGACCTGGGAAGCCTTGGCTTTTGACCCCCCTCCCTGGGTCAAGCCCTTTGTACACCCTAAGCCT
CCGCCTCCTCTTCCTCCATCCGCCCCGTCTCTCCCCCTTGAACCTCCTCGTTCGACCCCGCCTCGATCCT
CCCTTTATCCAGCCCTCACTCCTTCTCTAGGCGCCCCCATATGGCCATATGAGATCTTATATGGGGCACC
CCCGCCCCTTGTAAACTTCCCTGACCCTGACATGACAAGAGTTACTAACAGCCCCTCTCTCCAAGCTCAC
TTACAGGCTCTCTACTTAGTCCAGCACGAAGTCTGGAGACCTCTGGCGGCAGCCTACCAAGAACAACTGG
ACCGACCGGTGGTACCTCACCCTTACCGAGTCGGCGACACAGTGTGGGTCCGCCGACACCAGACTAAGAA
CCTAGAACCTCGCTGGAAAGGACCTTACACAGTCCTGCTGACCACCCCCACCGCCCTCAAAGTAGACGGC
ATCGCAGCTTGGATACACGCCGCCCACGTGAAGGCTGCCGACCCCGGGGGTGGACCATCCTCTAGACTGC
CGGATCATCGATGAATTCATGGCCGCAGTGATTCTGGAGAGCATCTTTCTGAAGCGATCCCAACAGAAAA
AGAAAACATCACCTCTAAACTTCAAGAAGCGCCTGTTTCTCTTGACCGTGCACAAACTCTCCTACTATGA
GTATGACTTTGAACGTGGGAGAAGAGGCAGTAAGAAGGGTTCAATAGATGTTGAGAAGATCACTTGTGTT
GAAACAGTGGTTCCTGAAAAAAATCCTCCTCCAGAAAGACAGATTCCGAGAAGAGGTGAAGAGTCCAGTG
AAATGGAGCAAATTTCAATCATTGAAAGGTTCCCTTATCCCTTCCAGGTTGTATATGATGAAGGGCCTCT
CTACGTCTTCTCCCCAACTGAAGAACTAAGGAAGCGGTGGATTCACCAGCTCAAAAACGTAATCCGGTAC
AACAGTGATCTGGTTCAGAAATATCACCCTTGCTTCTGGATCGATGGGCAGTATCTCTGCTGCTCTCAGA
CAGCCAAAAATGCTATGGGCTGCCAAATTTTGGAGAACAGGAATGGAAGCTTAAAACCTGAATTCACTAG
TGTTAACGGATCCCTCGAGCGGCCGCCCATGGTGAGCAAGGGCGAGGAGCTGTTCACCGGGGTGGTGCCC
ATCCTGGTCGAGCTGGACGGCGACGTAAACGGCCACAAGTTCAGCGTGTCCGGCGAGGGCGAGGGCGATG
CCACCTACGGCAAGCTGACCCTGAAGTTCATCTGCACCACCGGCAAGCTGCCCGTGCCCTGGCCCACCCT
CGTGACCACCCTGACCTACGGCGTGCAGTGCTTCAGCCGCTACCCCGACCACATGAAGCAGCACGACTTC
TTCAAGTCCGCCATGCCCGAAGGCTACGTCCAGGAGCGCACCATCTTCTTCAAGGACGACGGCAACTACA
AGACCCGCGCCGAGGTGAAGTTCGAGGGCGACACCCTGGTGAACCGCATCGAGCTGAAGGGCATCGACTT
CAAGGAGGACGGCAACATCCTGGGGCACAAGCTGGAGTACAACTACAACAGCCACAACGTCTATATCATG
GCCGACAAGCAGAAGAACGGCATCAAGGTGAACTTCAAGATCCGCCACAACATCGAGGACGGCAGCGTGC
AGCTCGCCGACCACTACCAGCAGAACACCCCCATCGGCGACGGCCCCGTGCTGCTGCCCGACAACCACTA
CCTGAGCACCCAGTCCGCCCTGAGCAAAGACCCCAACGAGAAGCGCGATCACATGGTCCTGCTGGAGTTC
GTGACCGCCGCCGGGATCACTCTCGGCATGGACGAGCTGTACAAGTAWKMWGGCCGCTACGTAAATWCCK
CCCCCCCCCCTAACGTTACTGGCCGAAGCCGCTTGGAATAAGGCCGGTGTGCGTTTGTCTATATGTTATT
TTCCACCATATTGCCGTCTTTTGGCAATGTGAGGGCCCGGAAACCTGGCCCTGTCTTCTTGACGAGCATT
CCTAGGGGTCTTTCCCCTCTCGCCAAAGGAATGCAAGGTCTGTTGAATGTCGTGAAGGAAGCAGTTCCTC
TGGAAGCTTCTTGAAGACAAACAACGTCTGTAGCGACCCTTTGCAGGCAGCGGAACCCCCCACCTGGCGA
CAGGTGCCTCTGCGGCCAAAAGCCACGTGTATAAGATACACCTGCAAAGGCGGCACAACCCCAGTGCCAC
GTTGTGAGTTGGATAGTTGTGGAAAGAGTCAAATGGCTCTCCTCAAGCGTATTCAACAAGGGGCTGAAGG
ATGCCCAGAAGGTACCCCATTGTATGGGATCTGATCTGGGGCCTCGGTGCACATGCTTTACATGTGTTTA
GTCGAGGTTAAAAAAACGTCTAGGCCCCCCGAACCACGGGGACGTGGTTTTCCTTTGAAAAACACGATGA
TAATATGGCCACAACCATGACCGAGTACAAGCCCACGGTGCGCCTCGCCACCCGCGACGACGTCCCCCGG
GCCGTACGCACCCTCGCCGCCGCGTTCGCCGACTACCCCGCCACGCGCCACACCGTCGACCCGGACCGCC
ACATCGAGCGGGTCACCGAGCTGCAAGAACTCTTCCTCACGCGCGTCGGGCTCGACATCGGCAAGGTGTG
GGTCGCGGACGACGGCGCCGCGGTGGCGGTCTGGACCACGCCGGAGAGCGTCGAAGCGGGGGCGGTGTTC
GCCGAGATCGGCCCGCGCATGGCCGAGTTGAGCGGTTCCCGGCTGGCCGCGCAGCAACAGATGGAAGGCC
TCCTGGCGCCGCACCGGCCCAAGGAGCCCGCGTGGTTCCTGGCCACCGTCGGCGTCTCGCCCGACCACCA
GGGCAAGGGTCTGGGCAGCGCCGTCGTGCTCCCCGGAGTGGAGGCGGCCGAGCGCGCCGGGGTGCCCGCC
TTCCTGGAGACCTCCGCGCCCCGCAACCTCCCCTTCTACGAGCGGCTCGGCTTCACCGTCACCGCCGACG
TCGAGGTGCCCGAAGGACCGCGCACCTGGTGCATGACCCGCAAGCCCGGTGCCTGACGCCCGCCCCACGA
CCCGCAGCGCCCGACCGAAAGGAGCGCACGACCCCATGGCTCGACGATAAAATAAAAGATTTTATTTAGT
CTCCAGAAAAAGGGGGGAATGAAAGACCCCACCTGTAGGTTTGGCAAGCTAGCTTAAGTAACGCCATTTT
GCAAGGCATGGAAAAATACATAACTGAGAATAGAGAAGTTCAGATCAAGGTCAGGAACAGATGGAACAGC
TGAATATGGGCCAAACAGGATATCTGTGGTAAGCAGTTCCTGCCCCGGCTCAGGGCCAAGAACAGATGGA
ACAGCTGAATATGGGCCAAACAGGATATCTGTGGTAAGCAGTTCCTGCCCCGGCTCAGGGCCAAGAACAG
ATGGTCCCCAGATGCGGTCCAGCCCTCAGCAGTTTCTAGAGAACCATCAGATGTTTCCAGGGTGCCCCAA
GGACCTGAAATGACCCTGTGCCTTATTTGAACTAACCAATCAGTTCGCTTCTCGCTTCTGTTCGCGCGCT
TCTGCTCCCCGAGCTCAATAAAAGAGCCCACAACCCCTCACTCGGGGCGCCAGTCCTCCGATTGACTGAG
TCGCCCGGGTACCCGTGTATCCAATAAACCCTCTTGCAGTTGCATCCGACTTGTGGTCTCGCTGTTCCTT
GGGAGGGTCTCCTCTGAGTGATTGACTACCCGTCAGCGGGGGTCTTTCACATGCAGCATGTATCAAAATT
AATTTGGTTTTTTTTCTTAAGTATTTACATTAAATGGCCATAGTTGCATTAATGAATCGGCCAACGCGCG
GGGAGAGGCGGTTTGCGTATTGGGCGCTCTTCCGCTTCCTCGCTCACTGACTCGCTGCGCTCGGTCGTTC
GGCTGCGGCGAGCGGTATCAGCTCACTCAAAGGCGGTAATACGGTTATCCACAGAATCAGGGGATAACGC
AGGAAAGAACATGTGAGCAAAAGGCCAGCAAAAGGCCAGGAACCGTAAAAAGGCCGCGTTGCTGGCGTTT
TTCCATAGGCTCCGCCCCCCTGACGAGCATCACAAAAATCGACGCTCAAGTCAGAGGTGGCGAAACCCGA
CAGGACTATAAAGATACCAGGCGTTTCCCCCTGGAAGCTCCCTCGTGCGCTCTCCTGTTCCGACCCTGCC
GCTTACCGGATACCTGTCCGCCTTTCTCCCTTCGGGAAGCGTGGCGCTTTCTCATAGCTCACGCTGTAGG
TATCTCAGTTCGGTGTAGGTCGTTCGCTCCAAGCTGGGCTGTGTGCACGAACCCCCCGTTCAGCCCGACC
GCTGCGCCTTATCCGGTAACTATCGTCTTGAGTCCAACCCGGTAAGACACGACTTATCGCCACTGGCAGC
AGCCACTGGTAACAGGATTAGCAGAGCGAGGTATGTAGGCGGTGCTACAGAGTTCTTGAAGTGGTGGCCT
AACTACGGCTACACTAGAAGAACAGTATTTGGTATCTGCGCTCTGCTGAAGCCAGTTACCTTCGGAAAAA
GAGTTGGTAGCTCTTGATCCGGCAAACAAACCACCGCTGGTAGCGGTGGTTTTTTTGTTTGCAAGCAGCA
GATTACGCGCAGAAAAAAAGGATCTCAAGAAGATCCTTTGATCTTTTCTACGGGGTCTGACGCTCAGTGG
AACGAAAACTCACGTTAAGGGATTTTGGTCATGAGATTATCAAAAAGGATCTTCACCTAGATCCTTTTGC
GGCCGGCCGCAAATCAATCTAAAGTATATATGAGTAAACTTGGTCTGACAGTTACCAATGCTTAATCAGT
GAGGCACCTATCTCAGCGATCTGTCTATTTCGTTCATCCATAGTTGCCTGACTCCCCGTCGTGTAGATAA
CTACGATACGGGAGGGCTTACCATCTGGCCCCAGTGCTGCAATGATACCGCGAGACCCACGCTCACCGGC
TCCAGATTTATCAGCAATAAACCAGCCAGCCGGAAGGGCCGAGCGCAGAAGTGGTCCTGCAACTTTATCC
GCCTCCATCCAGTCTATTAATTGTTGCCGGGAAGCTAGAGTAAGTAGTTCGCCAGTTAATAGTTTGCGCA
ACGTTGTTGCCATTGCTACAGGCATCGTGGTGTCACGCTCGTCGTTTGGTATGGCTTCATTCAGCTCCGG
TTCCCAACGATCAAGGCGAGTTACATGATCCCCCATGTTGTGCAAAAAAGCGGTTAGCTCCTTCGGTCCT
CCGATCGTTGTCAGAAGTAAGTTGGCCGCAGTGTTATCACTCATGGTTATGGCAGCACTGCATAATTCTC
TTACTGTCATGCCATCCGTAAGATGCTTTTCTGTGACTGGTGAGTACTCAACCAAGTCATTCTGAGAATA
GTGTATGCGGCGACCGAGTTGCTCTTGCCCGGCGTCAACACGGGATAATACCGCGCCACATAGCAGAACT
TTAAAAGTGCTCATCATTGGAAAACGTTCTTCGGGGCGAAAACTCTCAAGGATCTTACCGCTGTTGAGAT
CCAGTTCGATGTAACCCACTCGTGCACCCAACTGATCTTCAGCATCTTTTACTTTCACCAGCGTTTCTGG
GTGAGCAAAAACAGGAAGGCAAAATGCCGCAAAAAAGGGAATAAGGGCGACACGGAAATGTTGAATACTC
ATACTCTTCCTTTTTCAATATTATTGAAGCATTTATCAGGGTTATTGTCTCATGAGCGGATACATATTTG
AATGTATTTAGAAAAATAAACAAATAGGGGTTCCGCGCACATTTCCCCGAAAAGTGCCACCTGACGTCTA
AGAAACCATTATTATCATGACATTAACCTATAAAAATAGGCGTATCACGAGGCCCTTTCGTCTTCACTCG
AGGAGCTTGGCCCATTGCATACGTTGTATCCATATCATAATATGTACATTTATATTGGCTCATGTCCAAC
ATTACCGCCATGTTGACATTGATTATTGACTAGTTATTAATAGTAATCAATTACGGGGTCATTAGTTCAT
AGCCCATATATGGAGT
Features (pLannotate 1.2.2; 15 found; start..end, strand, type, name):
    309..604     +  LTR            3' LTR (ΔU3) (fragment): self-inactivating 3' long terminal repeat (LTR) from Moloney murine leukemia virus
    667..1024    +  misc_feature   MMLV Ψ: packaging signal of Moloney murine leukemia virus (MMLV)
   1089..1505    +  CDS            gag (truncated): truncated Moloney murine leukemia virus (MMLV) gag gene lacking the start codon
   1515..1889    +  misc_feature   pol region: Moloney murine leukemia virus (MMLV) pol region containing the splice acceptor site
   1909..2439    +  CDS            BTK (fragment): BTK_HUMAN - Also known as AGMX1, ATK, BPK. Experimental evidence at protein level: Swiss-Prot protein existence level 1. Non-receptor tyrosine kinase indispensable for B lymphocyte development, differentiation and signaling. Binding of antigen to the B-cell antigen receptor (BCR) triggers signaling that ultimately leads to B-cell activation. After BCR engagement and activation at the plasma membrane, phosphorylates PLCG2 at several sites, igniting the downstream signaling pathway through calcium mobilization, followed by activation of the protein kinase C (PKC) family members. PLCG2 phosphoryl
   2479..3195    +  CDS            EGFP: EGFP is a basic (constitutively fluorescent) green fluorescent protein published in 1996, derived from Aequorea victoria. It is reported to be a rapidly-maturing weak dimer with moderate acid sensitivity.
   3321..3783    +  misc_feature   IRES: internal ribosome entry site (IRES) of the encephalomyocarditis virus (EMCV)
   3797..4396    +  CDS            PuroR: puromycin N-acetyltransferase; pac from Streptomyces alboniger; confers resistance to puromycin
   4498..4619    +  LTR            3' LTR (ΔU3) (fragment): self-inactivating 3' long terminal repeat (LTR) from Moloney murine leukemia virus
   4620..5089    +  LTR            LTR: long terminal repeat from Moloney murine leukemia virus
   5155..5207    -  CDS            lacI (fragment): lac repressor; lacI; The lac repressor binds to the lac operator to inhibit transcription in E. coli. This inhibition can be relieved by adding lactose or isopropyl-β-D-thiogalactopyranoside (IPTG).
   5390..5978    -  rep_origin     ori: high-copy-number ColE1/pMB1/pBR322/pUC origin of replication
   6142..7002    -  CDS            AmpR: β-lactamase; bla; confers resistance to ampicillin, carbenicillin, and related antibiotics
   7003..7107    -  promoter       AmpR promoter: bla
   7295..308     +  enhancer       CMV enhancer (across the origin): human cytomegalovirus immediate early enhancer
