[The description below was written by a language model from this plasmid's Addgene catalogue record and pLannotate feature annotations shown in this document.]
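Description:
pMRXIP-Btk1(PHD)-GFP is a Moloney murine leukemia virus-based retroviral expression plasmid built on the pMRX-IP backbone, intended for stable expression of a fluorescent lipid-binding probe in mammalian cells. It is maintained in E. coli through a high-copy ColE1/pUC-type origin and an ampicillin resistance gene (β-lactamase with its own promoter). The viral portion begins with a CMV enhancer joined to a partial MMLV LTR, an arrangement that typically drives production of the genomic RNA in packaging cells. This is followed by the MMLV Ψ packaging signal, a truncated gag segment lacking its start codon, and a pol region carrying the splice acceptor. A downstream MMLV LTR closes the provirus.

The payload is an N-terminal fragment of human BTK (Bruton's tyrosine kinase), recorded as amino acids 1–177 and named as the PH domain region, fused at its C terminus to EGFP. Downstream, an EMCV IRES allows translation of puromycin N-acetyltransferase from the same transcript, so puromycin selection enriches for transduced cells that also express the fusion. No separate internal promoter is annotated, so expression presumably depends on the LTR-driven transcript.

Given the associated study on phosphoinositide-regulated recruitment of syntaxin 17 to autophagosomes, the construct most likely serves as a live-cell phosphoinositide reporter, although the record does not state the lipid specificity. There are some numerical discrepancies. The catalogue lists a 426 bp insert and a total size of 7,886 bp, whereas the sequenced record is 7,366 nt and the annotated BTK fragment spans about 530 bp, which fits 177 residues.
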