Addgene plasmid #221756: pMRXIP-Btk1(PHD)-GFP
Purpose: Stable expression of Btk1(PHD)-GFP in mammalian cells
Depositing lab: Noboru Mizushima. Depositing organization: The University of Tokyo. Publication: Syntaxin 17 recruitment to mature autophagosomes is temporally regulated by PI4P accumulation. Shinoda S, Sakai Y, Matsui T, Uematsu M, Koyama-Honda I, Sakamaki JI, Yamamoto H, Mizushima N. Elife. 2024 Jun 4;12:RP92189. doi: 10.7554/eLife.92189. PubMed 38831696.
Backbone
  Vector backbone: pMRX-IP
  Backbone manufacturer: Dr.Shoji Yamaoka of Tokyo Medical and Dental University
  Backbone size w/o insert (bp): 6137
  Total vector size (bp): 7886
  Vector type: Mammalian Expression, Retroviral
  Selectable markers: Puromycin
Growth in bacteria
  Bacterial resistance: Ampicillin, 100 μg/mL
  Growth temperature: 37°C
  Growth strain: NEB Stable
  Growth instructions: 100 μg/mL
  Copy number: High Copy
Gene/Insert
  Gene/Insert name: Btk
  Species: H. sapiens (human)
  Insert size (bp): 426
  Mutation: amino acids 1–177
  GenBank ID: NM_000061
  Entrez Gene: BTK (a.k.a. AGMX1, AT, ATK, BPK, IGHD3, IMD1, PSCTK1, XLA)
  Tag / fusion protein: GFP (C terminal on insert)
  Cloning method: Gibson Cloning
  Sequencing primers: 5′ TGCCGGATCATCGATGAATTCATGGCCGCAGTGATTCTGGAGAG; 3′ TCCGTTAACACTAGTGAATTCAGGTTTTAAGCTTCCATTCCTGTTC
Terms and licenses: Academic/Nonprofit Terms; Industry Terms: Not Available to Industry
How to cite: pMRXIP-Btk1(PHD)-GFP was a gift from Noboru Mizushima (Addgene plasmid # 221756 ; http://n2t.net/addgene:221756 ; RRID:Addgene_221756)
